Addgene plasmid #103167: LSB-hsa-miR-103a-2-5p
Purpose: Used to sense miRNA activity using fluorescence based tools. hsa-miR-103a-2-5p target in 3' UTR of of mKate. miRNA activity can be measured by the repression of mKate2 relative to EBFP2 fluorescent proteins . Plasmid is inherently unstable; please see Depositor Comments
Depositing lab: Ron Weiss. Depositing organization: Massachusetts Institute of Technology. Publication: A mixed antagonistic/synergistic miRNA repression model enables accurate predictions of multi-input miRNA sensor activity. Gam JJ, Babb J, Weiss R. Nat Commun. 2018 Jun 22;9(1):2430. doi: 10.1038/s41467-018-04575-0. PubMed 29934631.
Backbone
  Vector backbone: Low Sensor Backbone (LSB)
  Vector type: Mammalian Expression, Synthetic Biology
Growth in bacteria
  Bacterial resistance: Ampicillin and Kanamycin, 100 & 50 μg/mL
  Growth temperature: 30°C
  Growth strain: NEB Stable
  Copy number: High Copy
Gene/Insert
  Gene/Insert name: hsa-miR-103a-2-5p target
  Species: H. sapiens (human)
  Entrez Gene: MIR103A2 (a.k.a. MIR103-2, MIRN103-2, mir-103a-2)
  Promoter: EF-1a
  Cloning method: Gibson Cloning
Terms and licenses: Academic/Nonprofit Terms; Industry Terms: Not Available to Industry
Depositor comments: Please note that this plasmid is inherently unstable due to a repeating poly A element. We recommend performing a diagnostic digest on multiple colonies upon receipt. The depositors would like to note the presence of several discrepancies between the depositor sequence and physical plasmid sequence. In particular, the sequences upstream and downstream of the puromycin coding region have 10 bp insertions which do not affect the ability to perform puromycin selection. The sequences for those regions within the physical plasmids are as follows: Upstream of Puro: GAATTCGACCGCCTGTCTCAAGGTGCCACC; Downstream of Puro: GCTTTGAGACTACGCGTGAATTCACTCCTC.
How to cite: LSB-hsa-miR-103a-2-5p was a gift from Ron Weiss (Addgene plasmid # 103167 ; http://n2t.net/addgene:103167 ; RRID:Addgene_103167)
