[The description below was written by a language model from this plasmid's Addgene catalogue record and pLannotate feature annotations shown in this document.]
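Description:
LSB-hsa-miR-103a-2-5p is an 11 kb mammalian expression plasmid built on the Low Sensor Backbone (LSB), designed as a two-colour fluorescent sensor of microRNA activity for synthetic biology work. It replicates in E. coli from a high-copy ColE1/pUC-type origin and carries both β-lactamase (ampicillin) and aminoglycoside phosphotransferase (kanamycin) markers. Remnants of a lac promoter/operator region are also present in the backbone.

The payload consists of two parallel transcription units in the same orientation, each driven by the human EF-1α core promoter with its intron A and terminated by a rabbit β-globin polyadenylation region. The first unit expresses the red fluorescent protein mKate2, and according to the record carries a target site for human miR-103a-2-5p in its 3' UTR; this site is not separately annotated in the feature table but would lie between the mKate2 coding sequence and the poly(A) signal. The second unit expresses the blue protein EBFP2 without a target and serves as an internal reference for transfection and expression level. When the miRNA is active in a cell, mKate2 output falls relative to EBFP2, so the red-to-blue ratio reports miRNA-mediated repression. The attB4, attB1 and attB2 sites flanking promoters and reporters are scars of Gateway-style assembly. A puromycin N-acetyltransferase gene with its own β-globin poly(A) signal allows selection in mammalian cells, although no promoter for it is annotated.

The depositor notes that the repeated poly(A) elements make the plasmid inherently unstable, and that the physical plasmid differs slightly from the deposited sequence, including short insertions flanking the puromycin coding region that do not impair selection.
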