Features (pLannotate 1.2.2; 28 found; start..end, strand, type, name):
     87..675     -  rep_origin     ori: high-copy-number ColE1/pMB1/pBR322/pUC origin of replication
    846..1706    -  CDS            AmpR: β-lactamase; bla; confers resistance to ampicillin, carbenicillin, and related antibiotics
   1707..1778    -  promoter       AmpR promoter: bla
   1857..2456    +  CDS            PuroR: puromycin N-acetyltransferase; pac from Streptomyces alboniger; confers resistance to puromycin
   2461..2541    +  CDS            HBB (fragment): HBB_PONPY - Experimental evidence at transcript level: Swiss-Prot protein existence level 2. Involved in oxygen transport from the lung to the various peripheral tissues. From Pongo pygmaeus (Bornean orangutan).
   2612..2667    +  polyA_signal   β-globin poly(A) signal: rabbit β-globin polyadenylation signal (Gil and Proudfoot, 1987)
   3646..3666    +  protein_bind   attB4: mutant version of attB; core recombination site for the Gateway® BP reaction BP Clonase™
   3734..3945    +  promoter       EF-1α core promoter: core promoter for human elongation factor EF-1α
   3946..4884    +  intron         EF-1α intron A: intron upstream of the start codon of human EF-1α
   4911..4931    +  protein_bind   attB1: mutant version of attB; core recombination site for the Gateway® BP reaction BP Clonase™
   4951..5646    +  CDS            mKate2: mKate2 is a basic (constitutively fluorescent) red fluorescent protein published in 2009, derived from Entacmaea quadricolor. It is reported to be a rapidly-maturing monomer with moderate acid sensitivity.
   5666..5690    -  protein_bind   attB2: mutant version of attB; recombination site for the Gateway® BP reaction BP Clonase™
   5838..5912    +  CDS            HBB (fragment): HBB_PONPY - Experimental evidence at transcript level: Swiss-Prot protein existence level 2. Involved in oxygen transport from the lung to the various peripheral tissues. From Pongo pygmaeus (Bornean orangutan).
   5983..6038    +  polyA_signal   β-globin poly(A) signal: rabbit β-globin polyadenylation signal (Gil and Proudfoot, 1987)
   6422..6447    +  misc_feature   SA: splice acceptor site
   7119..7139    +  protein_bind   attB4: mutant version of attB; core recombination site for the Gateway® BP reaction BP Clonase™
   7207..7418    +  promoter       EF-1α core promoter: core promoter for human elongation factor EF-1α
   7419..8357    +  intron         EF-1α intron A: intron upstream of the start codon of human EF-1α
   8384..8404    +  protein_bind   attB1: mutant version of attB; core recombination site for the Gateway® BP reaction BP Clonase™
   8415..9131    +  CDS            EBFP2: EBFP2 is a basic (constitutively fluorescent) blue fluorescent protein published in 2007, derived from Aequorea victoria. It is reported to be a rapidly-maturing monomer with moderate acid sensitivity.
   9139..9163    -  protein_bind   attB2: mutant version of attB; recombination site for the Gateway® BP reaction BP Clonase™
   9167..9247    +  CDS            HBB (fragment): HBB_PONPY - Experimental evidence at transcript level: Swiss-Prot protein existence level 2. Involved in oxygen transport from the lung to the various peripheral tissues. From Pongo pygmaeus (Bornean orangutan).
   9318..9373    +  polyA_signal   β-globin poly(A) signal: rabbit β-globin polyadenylation signal (Gil and Proudfoot, 1987)
   9756..9778    -  protein_bind   lac operator (fragment): The lac repressor binds to the lac operator to inhibit transcription in E. coli. This inhibition can be relieved by adding lactose or isopropyl-β-D-thiogalactopyranoside (IPTG). lac repressor encoded by lacI
   9782..9812    -  promoter       lac promoter: promoter for the E. coli lac operon
   9827..9848    -  protein_bind   CAP binding site: CAP binding activates transcription in the presence of cAMP. E. coli catabolite activator protein
   9861..9900    -  CDS            lacI (fragment): lac repressor; lacI; The lac repressor binds to the lac operator to inhibit transcription in E. coli. This inhibition can be relieved by adding lactose or isopropyl-β-D-thiogalactopyranoside (IPTG).
  10073..10882   +  CDS            KanR: aminoglycoside phosphotransferase; aph(3')-Ia; confers resistance to kanamycin in bacteria or G418 (Geneticin®) in eukaryotes
>Addgene plasmid #103167 | LSB-hsa-miR-103a-2-5p | depositor full sequence | sequence record 195383 | Full Sequence
AATTGAGGGGATAACGCAGGAAAGAACATGTGAGCAAAAGGCCAGCAAAAGGCCAGGAACCGTAAAAAGG
CCGCGTTGCTGGCGTTTTTCCATAGGCTCCGCCCCCCTGACGAGCATCACAAAAATCGACGCTCAAGTCA
GAGGTGGCGAAACCCGACAGGACTATAAAGATACCAGGCGTTTCCCCCTGGAAGCTCCCTCGTGCGCTCT
CCTGTTCCGACCCTGCCGCTTACCGGATACCTGTCCGCCTTTCTCCCTTCGGGAAGCGTGGCGCTTTCTC
ATAGCTCACGCTGTAGGTATCTCAGTTCGGTGTAGGTCGTTCGCTCCAAGCTGGGCTGTGTGCACGAACC
CCCCGTTCAGCCCGACCGCTGCGCCTTATCCGGTAACTATCGTCTTGAGTCCAACCCGGTAAGACACGAC
TTATCGCCACTGGCAGCAGCCACTGGTAACAGGATTAGCAGAGCGAGGTATGTAGGCGGTGCTACAGAGT
TCTTGAAGTGGTGGCCTAACTACGGCTACACTAGAAGAACAGTATTTGGTATCTGCGCTCTGCTGAAGCC
AGTTACCTTCGGAAAAAGAGTTGGTAGCTCTTGATCCGGCAAACAAACCACCGCTGGTAGCGGTGGTTTT
TTTGTTTGCAAGCAGCAGATTACGCGCAGAAAAAAAGGATCTCAAGAAGATCCTTTGATCTTTTCTACGG
GGTCTGACGCTCAGTGGAACGAAAACTCACGTTAAGGGATTTTGGTCATGAGATTATCAAAAAGGATCTT
CACCTAGATCCTTTTAAATTAAAAATGAAGTTTTAAATCAATCTAAAGTATATATGAGTAAACTTGGTCT
GACAGTTACCAATGCTTAATCAGTGAGGCACCTATCTCAGCGATCTGTCTATTTCGTTCATCCATAGTTG
CCTGACTCCCCGTCGTGTAGATAACTACGATACGGGAGGGCTTACCATCTGGCCCCAGTGCTGCAATGAT
ACCGCGAGAACCACGCTCACCGGCTCCAGATTTATCAGCAATAAACCAGCCAGCCGGAAGGGCCGAGCGC
AGAAGTGGTCCTGCAACTTTATCCGCCTCCATCCAGTCTATTAATTGTTGCCGGGAAGCTAGAGTAAGTA
GTTCGCCAGTTAATAGTTTGCGCAACGTTGTTGCCATTGCTACAGGCATCGTGGTGTCACGCTCGTCGTT
TGGTATGGCTTCATTCAGCTCCGGTTCCCAACGATCAAGGCGAGTTACATGATCCCCCATGTTGTGCAAA
AAAGCGGTTAGCTCCTTCGGTCCTCCGATCGTTGTCAGAAGTAAGTTGGCCGCAGTGTTATCACTCATGG
TTATGGCAGCACTGCATAATTCTCTTACTGTCATGCCATCCGTAAGATGCTTTTCTGTGACTGGTGAGTA
CTCAACCAAGTCATTCTGAGAATAGTGTATGCGGCGACCGAGTTGCTCTTGCCCGGCGTCAATACGGGAT
AATACCGCGCCACATAGCAGAACTTTAAAAGTGCTCATCATTGGAAAACGTTCTTCGGGGCGAAAACTCT
CAAGGATCTTACCGCTGTTGAGATCCAGTTCGATGTAACCCACTCGTGCACCCAACTGATCTTCAGCATC
TTTTACTTTCACCAGCGTTTCTGGGTGAGCAAAAACAGGAAGGCAAAATGCCGCAAAAAAGGGAATAAGG
GCGACACGGAAATGTTGAATACTCATACTCTTCCTTTTTCAATATTATTGAAGCATTTATCAGGGTTATT
GTCTCATGAGCGGATACATATTTGAATGTAGCTCCGAATTTCTCGAGGGCTTGTCGACGACGGCGGTCTC
CGTCGTCAGGATCATGAATTCGACCCGCCTGCCACCATGACCGAGTACAAGCCCACGGTGCGCCTCGCCA
CCCGCGACGACGTCCCCCGGGCCGTACGCACCCTCGCCGCCGCGTTCGCCGACTACCCCGCCACGCGCCA
CACCGTCGACCCGGACCGCCACATCGAGCGGGTCACCGAGCTGCAAGAACTCTTCCTCACGCGCGTCGGG
CTCGACATCGGCAAGGTGTGGGTCGCGGACGACGGCGCCGCGGTGGCGGTCTGGACCACGCCGGAGAGCG
TCGAAGCGGGGGCGGTGTTCGCCGAGATCGGCCCGCGCATGGCCGAGTTGAGCGGTTCCCGGCTGGCCGC
GCAGCAACAGATGGAAGGCCTCCTGGCGCCGCACCGGCCCAAGGAGCCCGCGTGGTTCCTGGCCACCGTC
GGCGTCTCGCCCGACCACCAGGGCAAGGGTCTGGGCAGCGCCGTCGTGCTCCCCGGAGTGGAGGCGGCCG
AGCGCGCCGGGGTGCCCGCCTTCCTGGAGACATCCGCGCCCCGCAACCTCCCCTTCTACGAGCGGCTCGG
CTTCACCGTCACCGCCGACGTCGAGGTGCCCGAAGGACCGCGCACCTGGTGCATGACCCGCAAGCCCGGT
GCCTGATACGCGTGAATTCACTCCTCAGGTGCAGGCTGCCTATCAGAAGGTGGTGGCTGGTGTGGCCAAT
GCCCTGGCTCACAAATACCACTGAGATCTTTTTCCCTCTGCCAAAAATTATGGGGACATCATGAAGCCCC
TTGAGCATCTGACTTCTGGCTAATAAAGGAAATTTATTTTCATTGCAATAGTGTGTTGGAATTTTTTGTG
TCTCTCACTCGGAAGGACATATGGGAGGGCAAATCATTTAAAACATCAGAATGAGTATTTGGTTTAGAGT
TTGGCAACATATGCCCATATGCTGGCTGCCATGAACAAAGGTTGGCTATAAAGAGGTCATCAGTATATGA
AACAGCCCCCTGCTGTCCATTCCTTATTCCATAGAAAAGCCTTGACTTGAGGTTAGATTTTTTTTATATT
TTGTTTTGTGTTATTTTTTTCTTTAACATCCCTAAAATTTTCCTTACATGTTTTACTAGCCAGATTTTTC
CTCCTCTCCTGACTACTCCCAGTCATAGCTGTCCCTCTTCTCTTATGGAGATCCCTCGACCTGCAGCCCA
AGCTTGAATTCTCTAGAATTACCCTGTTATCCCTATGCTTGGTTTACCGAGCTCTTATTGGTTTTCAAAC
TTCATTGACTGTGCCCAACGCGCCTGGGAGCTCACGGGGACAGCCCCCCCCCAAAGCCCCCAGGGATGTA
ATTACGTCCCTCCCCCGCTAGGGGGCAGCAGCGAGCCGCCCGGGGCTCCGCTCCGGTCCGGCGCTCCCCC
CGCATCCCCGAGCCGGCAGCGTGCGGGGACAGCCCGGGCACGGGGAAGGTGGCACGGGATCGCTTTCCTC
TGAACGCTTCTCGCTGCTCTTTGAGCCTGCAGACACCTGGGGGGATACGGGGAAAAAGCTAGGCTGAAAG
ACCGGTTCTTAGAATGACACGCGCCTGGGAGCTCACGGGGACAGCCCCCCCCCAAAGCCCCCAGGGATGT
AATTACGTCCCTCCCCCGCTAGGGGGCAGCAGCGAGCCGCCCGGGGCTCCGCTCCGGTCCGGCGCTCCCC
CCGCATCCCCGAGCCGGCAGCGTGCGGGGACAGCCCGGGCACGGGGAAGGTGGCACGGGATCGCTTTCCT
CTGAACGCTTCTCGCTGCTCTTTGAGCCTGCAGACACCTGGGGGGATACGGGGAAAAAGCTAACTTCTGA
GACGACAACTTTGTATAGAAAAGTTGGCTCCGAATTCGCCCTTGACAGCAGAGATCCAGTTTGGTTAATT
AATTGGCTCCGGTGCCCGTCAGTGGGCAGAGCGCACATCGCCCACAGTCCCCGAGAAGTTGTGGGGAGGG
GTCGGCAATTGAACCGGTGCCTAGAGAAGGTGGCGCGGGGTAAACTGGGAAAGTGATGTCGTGTACTGGC
TCCGCCTTTTTCCCGAGGGTGGGGGAGAACCGTATATAAGTGCAGTAGTCGCCGTGAACGTTCTTTTTCG
CAACGGGTTTGCCGCCAGAACACAGGTAAGTGCCGTGTGTGGTTCCCGCGGGCCTGGCCTCTTTACGGGT
TATGGCCCTTGCGTGCCTTGAATTACTTCCACCTGGCTGCAGTACGTGATTCTTGATCCCGAGCTTCGGG
TTGGAAGTGGGTGGGAGAGTTCGAGGCCTTGCGCTTAAGGAGCCCCTTCGCCTCGTGCTTGAGTTGAGGC
CTGGCCTGGGCGCTGGGGCCGCCGCGTGCGAATCTGGTGGCACCTTCGCGCCTGTCTCGCTGCTTTCGAT
AAGTCTCTAGCCATTTAAAATTTTTGATGACCTGCTGCGACGCTTTTTTTCTGGCAAGATAGTCTTGTAA
ATGCGGGCCAAGATCTGCACACTGGTATTTCGGTTTTTGGGGCCGCGGGCGGCGACGGGGCCCGTGCGTC
CCAGCGCACATGTTCGGCGAGGCGGGGCCTGCGAGCGCGGCCACCGAGAATCGGACGGGGGTAGTCTCAA
GCTGGCCGGCCTGCTCTGGTGCCTGGCCTCGCGCCGCCGTGTATCGCCCCGCCCTGGGCGGCAAGGCTGG
CCCGGTCGGCACCAGTTGCGTGAGCGGAAAGATGGCCGCTTCCCGGCCCTGCTGCAGGGAGCTCAAAATG
GAGGACGCGGCGCTCGGGAGAGCGGGCGGGTGAGTCACCCACACAAAGGAAAAGGGCCTTTCCGTCCTCA
GCCGTCGCTTCATGTGACTCCACGGAGTACCGGGCGCCGTCCAGGCACCTCGATTAGTTCTCGAGCTTTT
GGAGTACGTCGTCTTTAGGTTGGGGGGAGGGGTTTTATGCGATGGAGTTTCCCCACACTGAGTGGGTGGA
GACTGAAGTTAGGCCAGCTTGGCACTTGATGTAATTCTCCTTGGAATTTGCCCTTTTTGAGTTTGGATCT
TGGTTCATTCTCAAGCCTCAGACAGTGGTTCAAAGTTTTTTTCTTCCATTTCAGGTGTCGTGAGAAGGGC
GAATTCGACCCAAGTTTGTACAAAAAAGCAGGCTGGATCCAGGTGCCACCATGGTGAGCGAGCTGATTAA
GGAGAACATGCACATGAAGCTGTACATGGAGGGCACCGTGAACAACCACCACTTCAAGTGCACATCCGAG
GGCGAAGGCAAGCCCTACGAGGGCACCCAGACCATGAGAATCAAGGCGGTCGAGGGCGGCCCTCTCCCCT
TCGCCTTCGACATCCTGGCTACCAGCTTCATGTACGGCAGCAAAACCTTCATCAACCACACCCAGGGCAT
CCCCGACTTCTTTAAGCAGTCCTTCCCCGAGGGCTTCACATGGGAGAGAGTCACCACATACGAAGATGGG
GGCGTGCTGACCGCTACCCAGGACACCAGCCTCCAGGACGGCTGCCTCATCTACAACGTCAAGATCAGAG
GGGTGAACTTCCCATCCAACGGCCCTGTGATGCAGAAGAAAACACTCGGCTGGGAGGCCTCCACCGAGAC
ACTGTACCCCGCTGACGGCGGCCTGGAAGGCAGAGCCGACATGGCCCTGAAGCTCGTGGGCGGGGGCCAC
CTGATCTGCAACCTTAAGACCACATACAGATCCAAGAAACCCGCTAAGAACCTCAAGATGCCCGGCGTCT
ACTATGTGGACAGGAGACTGGAAAGAATCAAGGAGGCCGACAAAGAGACATACGTCGAGCAGCACGAGGT
GGCTGTGGCCAGATACTGCGACCTCCCTAGCAAACTGGGGCACAAACTTAATTGAGAATTCTACCACCCA
GCTTTCTTGTACAAAGTGGTACGTCTCAAGACCAGAGGTCTCTGCTTCGTCGTGGCAAGGCAGCACTGTA
AAGAAGCTCAAGGCAGCACTGTAAAGAAGCTCAAGGCAGCACTGTAAAGAAGCTCAAGGCAGCACTGTAA
AGAAGCTCAACCAGAAGAGACCTGTGCTTCACTCCTCAGGTGCAGGCTGCCTATCAGAAGGTGGTGGCTG
GTGTGGCCAATGCCCTGGCTCACAAATACCACTGAGATCTTTTTCCCTCTGCCAAAAATTATGGGGACAT
CATGAAGCCCCTTGAGCATCTGACTTCTGGCTAATAAAGGAAATTTATTTTCATTGCAATAGTGTGTTGG
AATTTTTTGTGTCTCTCACTCGGAAGGACATATGGGAGGGCAAATCATTTAAAACATCAGAATGAGTATT
TGGTTTAGAGTTTGGCAACATATGCCCATATGCTGGCTGCCATGAACAAAGGTTGGCTATAAAGAGGTCA
TCAGTATATGAAACAGCCCCCTGCTGTCCATTCCTTATTCCATAGAAAAGCCTTGACTTGAGGTTAGATT
TTTTTTATATTTTGTTTTGTGTTATTTTTTTCTTTAACATCCCTAAAATTTTCCTTACATGTTTTACTAG
CCAGATTTTTCCTCCTCTCCTGACTACTCCCAGTCATAGCTGTCCCTCTTCTCTTATGGAGATCCCGAGC
GGTGCGTTTTTATGCTTGTAGTATTGTATAATGTTTTTAAGATCCAAGCTTCTGACCTCTTCTCTTCCTC
CCACAGGGCCTCGAGACAATTGCATCGATGGTACCAGTGAAAGTCTGCAATGAATTCGAGTTGGCGCGCC
TGTCATTCTAAATCTCTCTTTCAGCCTAAAGCTTTTTCCCCGTATCCCCCCAGGTGTCTGCAGGCTCAAA
GAGCAGCGAGAAGCGTTCAGAGGAAAGCGATCCCGTGCCACCTTCCCCGTGCCCGGGCTGTCCCCGCACG
CTGCCGGCTCGGGGATGCGGGGGGAGCGCCGGACCGGAGCGGAGCCCCGGGCGGCTCGCTGCTGCCCCCT
AGCGGGGGAGGGACGTAATTACATCCCTGGGGGCTTTGGGAGGGGGCTGTCCCCGTGAGCTCCCAGGCGC
GCCTGTCATTCTAAATCTCTCTTTCAGCCTAAAGCTTTTTCCCCGTATCCCCCCAGGTGTCTGCAGGCTC
AAAGAGCAGCGAGAAGCGTTCAGAGGAAAGCGATCCCGTGCCACCTTCCCCGTGCCCGGGCTGTCCCCGC
ACGCTGCCGGCTCGGGGATGCGGGGGGAGCGCCGGACCGGAGCGGAGCCCCGGGCGGCTCGCTGCTGCCC
CCTAGCGGGGGAGGGACGTAATTACATCCCTGGGGGCTTTGGGGGGGGGCTGTCCCCGTGAGCTCCCAGG
CGCGCCAACTCGGTACCGTATCGATGTCGACGTTAACGCTAGTGATATCAACTTTGTATAGAAAAGTTGG
CTCCGAATTCGCCCTTGACAGCAGAGATCCAGTTTGGTTAATTAATTGGCTCCGGTGCCCGTCAGTGGGC
AGAGCGCACATCGCCCACAGTCCCCGAGAAGTTGTGGGGAGGGGTCGGCAATTGAACCGGTGCCTAGAGA
AGGTGGCGCGGGGTAAACTGGGAAAGTGATGTCGTGTACTGGCTCCGCCTTTTTCCCGAGGGTGGGGGAG
AACCGTATATAAGTGCAGTAGTCGCCGTGAACGTTCTTTTTCGCAACGGGTTTGCCGCCAGAACACAGGT
AAGTGCCGTGTGTGGTTCCCGCGGGCCTGGCCTCTTTACGGGTTATGGCCCTTGCGTGCCTTGAATTACT
TCCACCTGGCTGCAGTACGTGATTCTTGATCCCGAGCTTCGGGTTGGAAGTGGGTGGGAGAGTTCGAGGC
CTTGCGCTTAAGGAGCCCCTTCGCCTCGTGCTTGAGTTGAGGCCTGGCCTGGGCGCTGGGGCCGCCGCGT
GCGAATCTGGTGGCACCTTCGCGCCTGTCTCGCTGCTTTCGATAAGTCTCTAGCCATTTAAAATTTTTGA
TGACCTGCTGCGACGCTTTTTTTCTGGCAAGATAGTCTTGTAAATGCGGGCCAAGATCTGCACACTGGTA
TTTCGGTTTTTGGGGCCGCGGGCGGCGACGGGGCCCGTGCGTCCCAGCGCACATGTTCGGCGAGGCGGGG
CCTGCGAGCGCGGCCACCGAGAATCGGACGGGGGTAGTCTCAAGCTGGCCGGCCTGCTCTGGTGCCTGGC
CTCGCGCCGCCGTGTATCGCCCCGCCCTGGGCGGCAAGGCTGGCCCGGTCGGCACCAGTTGCGTGAGCGG
AAAGATGGCCGCTTCCCGGCCCTGCTGCAGGGAGCTCAAAATGGAGGACGCGGCGCTCGGGAGAGCGGGC
GGGTGAGTCACCCACACAAAGGAAAAGGGCCTTTCCGTCCTCAGCCGTCGCTTCATGTGACTCCACGGAG
TACCGGGCGCCGTCCAGGCACCTCGATTAGTTCTCGAGCTTTTGGAGTACGTCGTCTTTAGGTTGGGGGG
AGGGGTTTTATGCGATGGAGTTTCCCCACACTGAGTGGGTGGAGACTGAAGTTAGGCCAGCTTGGCACTT
GATGTAATTCTCCTTGGAATTTGCCCTTTTTGAGTTTGGATCTTGGTTCATTCTCAAGCCTCAGACAGTG
GTTCAAAGTTTTTTTCTTCCATTTCAGGTGTCGTGAGAAGGGCGAATTCGACCCAAGTTTGTACAAAAAA
GCAGGCTCGCCACCATGGTGAGCAAGGGCGAGGAGCTGTTCACCGGGGTGGTGCCCATCCTGGTCGAGCT
GGACGGCGACGTAAACGGCCACAAGTTCAGCGTGAGGGGCGAGGGCGAGGGCGATGCCACCAACGGCAAG
CTGACCCTGAAGTTCATCTGCACCACCGGCAAGCTGCCCGTGCCCTGGCCCACCCTCGTGACCACCCTGA
GCCACGGCGTGCAGTGCTTCGCCCGCTACCCCGACCACATGAAGCAGCACGACTTCTTCAAGTCCGCCAT
GCCCGAAGGCTACGTCCAGGAGCGCACCATCTTCTTCAAGGACGACGGCACCTACAAGACCCGCGCCGAG
GTGAAGTTCGAGGGCGACACCCTAGTGAACCGCATCGAGCTGAAGGGCGTCGACTTCAAGGAGGACGGCA
ACATCCTGGGGCACAAGCTGGAGTACAACTTCAACAGCCACAACATCTATATCATGGCCGTCAAGCAGAA
GAACGGCATCAAGGTGAACTTCAAGATCCGCCACAACGTGGAGGACGGCAGCGTGCAGCTCGCCGACCAC
TACCAGCAGAACACCCCCATCGGCGACGGCCCCGTGCTGCTGCCCGACAGCCACTACCTGAGCACCCAGT
CCGTGCTGAGCAAAGACCCCAACGAGAAGCGCGATCACATGGTCCTGCTGGAGTTCCGCACCGCCGCCGG
GATCACTCTCGGCATGGACGAGCTGTACAAGTAATACCACCCAGCTTTCTTGTACAAAGTGGTACGCGTG
AATTCACTCCTCAGGTGCAGGCTGCCTATCAGAAGGTGGTGGCTGGTGTGGCCAATGCCCTGGCTCACAA
ATACCACTGAGATCTTTTTCCCTCTGCCAAAAATTATGGGGACATCATGAAGCCCCTTGAGCATCTGACT
TCTGGCTAATAAAGGAAATTTATTTTCATTGCAATAGTGTGTTGGAATTTTTTGTGTCTCTCACTCGGAA
GGACATATGGGAGGGCAAATCATTTAAAACATCAGAATGAGTATTTGGTTTAGAGTTTGGCAACATATGC
CCATATGCTGGCTGCCATGAACAAAGGTTGGCTATAAAGAGGTCATCAGTATATGAAACAGCCCCCTGCT
GTCCATTCCTTATTCCATAGAAAAGCCTTGACTTGAGGTTAGATTTTTTTTATATTTTGTTTTGTGTTAT
TTTTTTCTTTAACATCCCTAAAATTTTCCTTACATGTTTTACTAGCCAGATTTTTCCTCCTCTCCTGACT
ACTCCCAGTCATAGCTGTCCCTCTTCTCTTATGGAGATCCCTCGACCTGCAGCCCAAGCTTGGCGTAATC
ATGGTCATAGCTGTTTCCTGTGTGAAATTGTTATCCGCTCACAATTCCACACAACATACGAGCCGGAAGC
ATAAAGTGTAAAGCCTGGGGTGCCTAATGAGTGAGCTAACTCACATTAATTGCGTTGCGCTCACTGCCCG
CTTTCCAGTCGGGAAACCTGTCGTGCCAGCGGATCGACAGTACTAAGCTTGGTCTAATACCCAATCTCTC
GTCTTATCCAGATGTTTTATACGCCTCTGGCCCGTGTCTCAAAATCTCTGATGTTACATTGCACAAGATA
AAATAATATCATCATGAACAATAAAACTGTCTGCTTACATAAACAGTAATACAAGGGGTGTTATGAGCCA
TATTCAACGGGAAACGTCGAGGCCGCGATTAAATTCCAACATGGATGCTGATTTATATGGGTATAAATGG
GCTCGCGATAATGTCGGGCAATCAGGTGCGACAATCTATCGCTTGTATGGGAAGCCCGATGCGCCAGAGT
TGTTTCTGAAACATGGCAAAGGTAGCGTTGCCAATGATGTTACAGATGAGATGGTCAGACTAAACTGGCT
GACGGAATTTATGCCTCTTCCGACCATCAAGCATTTTATCCGTACTCCTGATGATGCATGGTTACTCACC
ACTGCGATCCCCGGAAAAACAGCATTCCAGGTATTAGAAGAATATCCTGATTCAGGTGAAAATATTGTTG
ATGCGCTGGCAGTGTTCCTGCGCCGGTTGCATTCGATTCCTGTTTGTAATTGTCCTTTTAACAGCGATCG
CGTATTTCGTCTCGCTCAGGCGCAATCACGAATGAATAACGGTTTGGTTGATGCGAGTGATTTTGATGAC
GAGCGTAATGGCTGGCCTGTTGAACAAGTCTGGAAAGAAATGCATAAACTTTTGCCATTCTCACCGGATT
CAGTCGTCACTCATGGTGATTTCTCACTTGATAACCTTATTTTTGACGAGGGGAAATTAATAGGTTGTAT
TGATGTTGGACGAGTCGGAATCGCAGACCGATACCAGGATCTTGCCATCCTATGGAACTGCCTCGGTGAG
TTTTCTCCTTCATTACAGAAACGGCTTTTTCAAAAATATGGTATTGATAATCCTGATATGAATAAATTGC
AGTTTCATTTGATGCTCGATGAGTTTTTCTAATCAGAATTGGTTAATTGGTTGTAACACTGGCAGAGCAT
TACGCTGACTTGACGGGACGGCGCAAGCTCATGACCAAAATCCCTTAACGTGAGTTACGCGTCGTTCCAC
TGAGCGTCAGAGGTATCACTAGTATTACAGAGGTAAGTTATAACAGTCGCCTAACCC
