>Addgene plasmid #103167 | LSB-hsa-miR-103a-2-5p | depositor partial sequence | sequence record 195384 | hsa-miR-103a-2-5p target
CAAGGCAGCACTGTAAAGAAGCT
