>Addgene plasmid #103167 | LSB-hsa-miR-103a-2-5p | addgene full sequence | sequence record 237572 | mKate2-F 5'-ACCCGCTAAGAACCTCAAGA-3'
GAATCAAGGAGGCCGACAAAGAGACATACGTCGAGCAGCACGAGGTGGCTGTGGCCAGATACTGCGACCT
CCCTAGCAAACTGGGGCACAAACTTAATTGAGAATTCTACCACCCAGCTTTCTTGTACAAAGTGGTACGT
CTCAAGACCAGAGGTCTCTGCTTCGTCGTGGCAAGGCAGCACTGTAAAGAAGCTCAAGGCAGCACTGTAA
AGAAGCTCAAGGCAGCACTGTAAAGAAGCTCAAGGCAGCACTGTAAAGAAGCTCAACCAGAAGAGACCTG
TGCTTCACTCCTCAGGTGCAGGCTGCCTATCAGAAGGTGGTGGCTGGTGTGGCCAATGCCCTGGCTCACA
AATACCACTGAGATCTTTTTCCCTCTGCCAAAAATTATGGGGACATCATGAAGCCCCTTGAGCATCTGAC
TTCTGGCTAATAAAGGAAATTTATTTTCATTGCAATAGTGTGTTGGAATTTTTTGTGTCTCTCACTCGGA
AGGACATATGGGAGGGCAAATCATTTAAAACATCAGAATGAGTATTTGGTTTAGAGTTTGGCAACATATG
CCCATATGCTGGCTGCCATGAACAAAGGTTGGCTATAAAGAGGTCATCAGTATATGAAACAGCCCCCTGC
TGTCCATT
